>Addgene plasmid #220464 | pSliceRep_A_miR-7 | addgene full sequence | sequence record 443337 | Addgene NGS Result
CTCGAGTAGTTATTAATAGTAATCAATTACGGGGTCATTAGTTCATAGCCCATATATGGAGTTCCGCGTT
ACATAACTTACGGTAAATGGCCCGCCTGGCTGACCGCCCAACGACCCCCGCCCATTGACGTCAATAATGA
CGTATGTTCCCATAGTAACGCCAATAGGGACTTTCCATTGACGTCAATGGGTGGAGTATTTACGGTAAAC
TGCCCACTTGGCAGTACATCAAGTGTATCATATGCCAAGTACGCCCCCTATTGACGTCAATGACGGTAAA
TGGCCCGCCTGGCATTATGCCCAGTACATGACCTTATGGGACTTTCCTACTTGGCAGTACATCTACGTAT
TAGTCATCGCTATTACCATGGTGATGCGGTTTTGGCAGTACATCAATGGGCGTGGATAGCGGTTTGACTC
ACGGGGATTTCCAAGTCTCCACCCCATTGACGTCAATGGGAGTTTGTTTTGGCACCAAAATCAACGGGAC
TTTCCAAAATGTCGTAACAACTCCGCCCCATTGACGCAAATGGGCGGTAGGCGTGTACGGTGGGAGGTCT
ATATAAGCAGAGCTGGTTTAGTGAACCGTCAGATCCGCTAGGGATCCTCTAGTCAGCTGACGCGTGCTAG
CGCGGGGGTTTCCTGCTTCAACAGTGCTTGGACGGAACCCGAGCTTACGTAGCCACCATGGCGGACTACA
AAGACCACGACGGTGATTATAAAGATCATGATATCGATTACAAGGACGACGACGATAAGGCCAACAAAAT
CACTAGTCTTCCAAGCAAAGGAGAAGAACTTTTCACTGGAGTTGTCCCAATTCTTGTTGAATTAGATGGT
GATGTTAATGGGCACAAATTTTCTGTCCGTGGAGAGGGTGAAGGTGATGCTACAAACGGAAAACTCACCC
TTAAATTTATTTGCACTACTGGAAAACTACCTGTTCCGTGGCCAACACTTGTCACTACTCTGACCTATGG
TGTTCAATGCTTTTCCCGTTATCCGGATCACATGAAACGGCATGACTTTTTCAAGAGTGCCATGCCCGAA
GGTTATGTACAGGAACGCACTATATCTTTCAAAGATGACGGGACCTACAAGACGCGTGCTGAAGTCAAGT
TTGAAGGTGATACCCTTGTTAATCGTATCGAGTTAAAGGGTATTGATTTTAAAGAAGATGGAAACATTCT
TGGACACAAACTCGAGTACAACTTTAACTCACACAATGTATACATCACGGCAGACAAACAAAAGAATGGA
ATCAAAGCTAACTTCAAAATTCGCCACAACGTTGAAGATGGTTCCGTTCAACTAGCAGACCATTATCAAC
AAAATACTCCAATTGGCGATGGCCCTGTCCTTTTACCAGACAACCATTACCTGTCGACACAATCTGTCCT
TTCGAAAGATCCCAACGAAAAGCGTGACCACATGGTCCTTCTTGAGTTTGTAACTGCTGCTGGGATTACA
CATGGCATGGATGAGCTCTACAAATAACCGCGGCCCCTCTCCCTCCCCCCCCCCCTAACGTTACTGGCCG
AAGCCGCTTGGAATAAGGCCGGTGTGCGTTTGTCTATATGTTATTTTCCACCATATTGCCGTCTTTTGGC
AATGTGAGGGCCCGGAAACCTGGCCCTGTCTTCTTGACGAGCATTCCTAGGGGTCTTTCCCCTCTCGCCA
AAGGAATGCAAGGTCTGTTGAATGTCGTGAAGGAAGCAGTTCCTCTGGAAGCTTCTTGAAGACAAACAAC
GTCTGTAGCGACCCTTTGCAGGCAGCGGAACCCCCCACCTGGCGACAGGTGCCTCTGCGGCCAAAAGCCA
CGTGTATAAGATACACCTGCAAAGGCGGCACAACCCCAGTGCCACGTTGTGAGTTGGATAGTTGTGGAAA
GAGTCAAATGGCTCTCCTCAAGCGTATTCAACAAGGGGCTGAAGGATGCCCAGAAGGTACCCCATTGTAT
GGGATCTGATCTGGGGCCTCGGTGCACATGCTTTACATGTGTTTAGTCGAGGTTAAAAAAACGTCTAGGC
CCCCCGAACCACGGGGACGTGGTTTTCCTTTGAAAAACACGATGATAATATGGCCACAACCTACGTAGCC
ACCATGGTCTTCACACTCGAAGATTTCGTTGGGGACTGGCGACAGACAGCCGGCTACAACCTGGACCAAG
TCCTTGAACAGGGAGGTGTGTCCAGTTTGTTTCAGAATCTCGGGGTGTCCGTAACTCCGATCCAAAGGAT
TGTCCTGAGCGGTGAAAATGGGCTGAAGATCGACATCCATGTCATCATCCCGTATGAAGGTCTGAGCGGC
GACCAAATGGGCCAGATCGAAAAAATTTTTAAGGTGGTGTACCCTGTGGATGATCATCACTTTAAGGTGA
TCCTGCACTATGGCACACTGGTAATCGACGGGGTTACGCCGAACATGATCGACTATTTCGGACGGCCGTA
TGAAGGCATCGCCGTGTTCGACGGCAAAAAGATCACTGTAACAGGGACCCTGTGGAACGGCAACAAAATT
ATCGACGAGCGCCTGATCAACCCCGACGGCTCCCTGCTGTTCCGAGTAACCATCAACGGAGTGACCGGCT
GGCGGCTGTGCGAACGCATTCTGGCGGGATCGGGAGCTTGCAAGAACTGGTTCAGTAGCTTAAGCCACTT
TGTGATCCACCTTAACAGCCACGGCTTCCCTCCCGAGGTGGAGGAGCAGGCCGCCGGCACCCTGCCCATG
AGCTGCGCCCAGGAGAGCGGCATGGATAGACACCCTGCTGCTTGCGCCAGCGCCAGGATCAACGTCCCGC
ATCGATAAGCTTGTCGACGATATCTCCAGAGGATCATAATCAGCCATACCACATTTGTAGAGGTTTTACT
TGCTTTAAAAAACCTCCCACACCTCCCCCTGAACCTGAAACATAAAATGAATGCAATTGTTGTTGTTAAC
TTGTTTATTGCAGCTTATAATGGTTACAAATAAAGCAATAGCATCACAAATTTCACAAATAAAGCATTTT
TTTCACTGCCCCGAGCTTCCTCGCTCACTGACTCGCTGCGCTCGGTCGTTCGGCTGCGGCGAGCGGTATC
AGCTCACTCAAAGGCGGTAATACGGTTATCCACAGAATCAGGGGATAACGCAGGAAAGAACATGTGAGCA
AAAGGCCAGCAAAAGGCCAGGAACCGTAAAAAGGCCGCGTTGCTGGCGTTTTTCCATAGGCTCCGCCCCC
CTGACGAGCATCACAAAAATCGACGCTCAAGTCAGAGGTGGCGAAACCCGACAGGACTATAAAGATACCA
GGCGTTTCCCCCTGGAAGCTCCCTCGTGCGCTCTCCTGTTCCGACCCTGCCGCTTACCGGATACCTGTCC
GCCTTTCTCCCTTCGGGAAGCGTGGCGCTTTCTCATAGCTCACGCTGTAGGTATCTCAGTTCGGTGTAGG
TCGTTCGCTCCAAGCTGGGCTGTGTGCACGAACCCCCCGTTCAGCCCGACCGCTGCGCCTTATCCGGTAA
CTATCGTCTTGAGTCCAACCCGGTAAGACACGACTTATCGCCACTGGCAGCAGCCACTGGTAACAGGATT
AGCAGAGCGAGGTATGTAGGCGGTGCTACAGAGTTCTTGAAGTGGTGGCCTAACTACGGCTACACTAGAA
GAACAGTATTTGGTATCTGCGCTCTGCTGAAGCCAGTTACCTTCGGAAAAAGAGTTGGTAGCTCTTGATC
CGGCAAACAAACCACCGCTGGTAGCGGTGGTTTTTTTGTTTGCAAGCAGCAGATTACGCGCAGAAAAAAA
GGATCTCAAGAAGATCCTTTGATCTTTTCTACGGGGTCTGACGCTCAGTGGAACGAAAACTCACGTTAAG
GGATTTTGGTCATGAGATTATCAAAAAGGATCTTCACCTAGATCCTTTTAAATTAAAAATGAAGTTTTAA
ATCAATCTAAAGTATATATGAGTAAACTTGGTCTGACAGTTACCAATGCTTAATCAGTGAGGCACCTATC
TCAGCGATCTGTCTATTTCGTTCATCCATAGTTGCCTGACTCCCCGTCGTGTAGATAACTACGATACGGG
AGGGCTTACCATCTGGCCCCAGTGCTGCAATGATACCGCGAGACCCACGCTCACCGGCTCCAGATTTATC
AGCAATAAACCAGCCAGCCGGAAGGGCCGAGCGCAGAAGTGGTCCTGCAACTTTATCCGCCTCCATCCAG
TCTATTAATTGTTGCCGGGAAGCTAGAGTAAGTAGTTCGCCAGTTAATAGTTTGCGCAACGTTGTTGCCA
TTGCTACAGGCATCGTGGTGTCACGCTCGTCGTTTGGTATGGCTTCATTCAGCTCCGGTTCCCAACGATC
AAGGCGAGTTACATGATCCCCCATGTTGTGCAAAAAAGCGGTTAGCTCCTTCGGTCCTCCGATCGTTGTC
AGAAGTAAGTTGGCCGCAGTGTTATCACTCATGGTTATGGCAGCACTGCATAATTCTCTTACTGTCATGC
CATCCGTAAGATGCTTTTCTGTGACTGGTGAGTACTCAACCAAGTCATTCTGAGAATAGTGTATGCGGCG
ACCGAGTTGCTCTTGCCCGGCGTCAACACGGGATAATACCGCGCCACATAGCAGAACTTTAAAAGTGCTC
ATCATTGGAAAACGTTCTTCGGGGCGAAAACTCTCAAGGATCTTACCGCTGTTGAGATCCAGTTCGATGT
AACCCACTCGTGCACCCAACTGATCTTCAGCATCTTTTACTTTCACCAGCGTTTCTGGGTGAGCAAAAAC
AGGAAGGCAAAATGCCGCAAAAAAGGGAATAAGGGCGACACGGAAATGTTGAATACTCATACTCTTCCTT
TTTCAATATTATTGAAGCATTTATCAGGGTTATTGTCTCATGAGCGGATACATATTTGAATGTATTTAGA
AAAATAAACAAATAGGGGTTCCGCGCACATTTCCCCGAAAAGTGCCACCTGACGTCGGCAGTGAAAAAAA
TGCTTTATTTGTGAAATTTGTGATGCTATTGCTTTATTTGTAACCATTATAAGCTGCAATAAACAAGTTA
ACAACAACAATTGCATTCATTTTATGTTTCAGGTTCAGGGGGAGGTGTGGGAGGTTTTTTAAAGCAAGTA
AAACCTCTACAAATGTGGTATGGCTGATTATGATCCTCTAGACTGCAGCCTTTACACGGCGATCTTTCCG
CCCTTCTTGGCCTTTATGAGGATCTCTCTGATTTTTCTTGCGTCGAGTTTTCCGGTAAGACCTTTCGGTA
CTTCGTCCACAAACACAACTCCTCCGCGCAACTTTTTCGCGGTTGTTACTTGACTGGCGACGTAATCCAC
GATCTCTTTTTCCGTCATCGTCTTTCCGTGCTCCAAAACAACAACGGCGGCGGGAAGTTCACCGGCGTCA
TCGTCGGGAAGACCTGCGACACCTGCGTCGAAGATGTTGGGGTGTTGGAGCAAGATGGATTCCAATTCAG
CGGGAGCCACCTGATAGCCTTTGTACTTAATCAGAGACTTCAGGCGGTCAACGATGAAGAAGTGTTCGTC
TTCGTCCCAGTAAGCTATGTCTCCAGAATGTAGCCATCCATCCTTGTCAATCAAGGCGTTGGTCGCTTCC
GGATTGTTTACATAACCGGACATAATCATAGGACCTCTCACACACAGTTCGCCTCTTTGATTAACGCCCA
GCGTTTTCCCGGTATCCAGATCCACAACCTTCGCTTCAAAAAATGGAACAACTTTACCGACCGCGCCCGG
TTTATCATCCCCCTCGGGTGTAATCAGAATAGCTGATGTAGTCTCAGTGAGCCCATATCCTTGCCTGATA
CCTGGCAGATGGAACCTCTTGGCAACCGCTTCCCCGACTTCCTTAGAGAGGGGAGCGCCACCAGAAGCAA
TTTCGTGTAAATTAGATAAATCGTATTTGTCAATCAGAGTGCTTTTGGCGAAGAAGGAGAATAGGGTTGG
CACCAGCAGCGCACTTTGAATCTTGTAATCCTGAAGGCTCCTCAGAAACAGCTCTTCTTCAAATCTATAC
ATTAAGACGACTCGAAATCCACATATCAAATATCCGAGTGTAGTAAACATTCCAAAACCGTGATGGAATG
GAACAACACTTAAAATCGCAGTATCCGGAATGATTTGATTGCCAAAAATAGGATCTCTGGCATGCGAGAA
TCTCACGCAGGCAGTTCTATGAGGCAGAGCGACACCTTTAGGCAGACCAGTAGATCCAGAGGAGTTCATG
ATCAGTGCAATTGTCTTGTCCCTATCGAAGGACTCTGGCACAAAATCGTATTCATTAAAACCGGGAGGTA
GATGAGATGTGACGAACGTGTACATCGACTGAAATCCCTGGTAATCCGTTTTAGAATCCATGATAATAAT
TTTTTGGATGATTGGGAGCTTTTTTTGCACGTTCAAAATTTTTTGCAACCCCTTTTTGGAAACGAACACC
ACGGTAGGCTGCGAAATGCCCATACTGTTGAGCAATTCACGTTCATTATAAATGTCGTTCGCGGGCGCAA
CTGCAACTCCGATAAATAACGCGCCCAACACCGGCATAAAGAATTGAAGAGAGTTTTCACTGCATACGAC
GATTCTGTGATTTGTATTCAGCCCATATCGTTTCATAGCTTCTGCCAACCGAACGGACATTTCGAAGTAC
TCAGCGTAAGTGATGTCCACCTCGATATGTGCATCTGTAAAAGCAATTGTTCCAGGAACCAGGGCGTATC
TCTTCATAGCCTTATGCAGTTGCTCTCCAGCGGTTCCATCTTCCAGCGGATAGAATGGCGCCGGGCCTTT
CTTTATGTTTTTGGCGTCTTCCATCCCGCGGCATATGACCGGTGAATTCTCCAGGCGATCTGACGGTTCA
CTAAACGAGCTCTGCTTATATAGGCCTCCCACCGTACACGCCACCTCGACATA
Features (pLannotate 1.2.2; 18 found; start..end, strand, type, name):
     67..370     +  enhancer       CMV enhancer: human cytomegalovirus immediate early enhancer
    371..574     +  promoter       CMV promoter: human cytomegalovirus (CMV) immediate early promoter
    635..669     +  ncRNA          IRE I: Accession: RF00037 - Iron response element I
    736..752     +  CDS            FLAG (fragment): FLAG® epitope tag, followed by an enterokinase cleavage site
    784..1494    +  CDS            Superfolder GFP: Superfolder GFP is a basic (constitutively fluorescent) green fluorescent protein published in 2005, derived from Aequorea victoria. It is reported to be a very rapidly-maturing weak dimer.
   1616..2078    +  misc_feature   IRES: internal ribosome entry site (IRES) of the encephalomyocarditis virus (EMCV)
   2104..2616    +  CDS            Nluc: NanoLuc® luciferase human codon-optimized
   2626..2673    +  CDS            hCL1: non-ORF yeast peptide conferring ubiquitin-dependent degradation human codon-optimized
   2680..2796    +  CDS            hPEST: PEST degradation sequence from mouse ornithine decarboxylase human codon-optimized
   2832..2915    +  CDS            large T antigen (fragment): large T antigen from SV40 (simian virus 40)
   2938..3019    +  polyA_signal   SV40 poly(A) signal: SV40 polyadenylation signal
   3201..3789    -  rep_origin     ori: high-copy-number ColE1/pMB1/pBR322/pUC origin of replication
   3960..4820    -  CDS            AmpR: β-lactamase; bla; confers resistance to ampicillin, carbenicillin, and related antibiotics
   4821..4925    -  promoter       AmpR promoter: bla
   4958..5039    -  polyA_signal   SV40 poly(A) signal: SV40 polyadenylation signal
   5062..5145    -  CDS            large T antigen (fragment): large T antigen from SV40 (simian virus 40)
   5162..6814    -  CDS            luciferase: firefly luciferase; luc+; enhanced luc+ version of the luciferase gene
   6868..6902    -  promoter       minimal CMV promoter (fragment): human cytomegalovirus (CMV) immediate early promoter
