[The description below was written by a language model from this plasmid's Addgene catalogue record and pLannotate feature annotations shown in this document.]
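Description:
pSliceRep_A_miR-7 is a 6.9 kb mammalian expression plasmid built on the bidirectional pBI-CMV1 backbone and designed as a dual-luciferase reporter for RNAi, specifically for measuring Argonaute-mediated slicing directed by a guide RNA (here miR-7, judging from the name). It is maintained in E. coli through a high-copy ColE1/pUC-type origin with ampicillin selection (β-lactamase under its own promoter). No mammalian selection marker is annotated, consistent with transient transfection use.

A central CMV enhancer drives two divergent transcription units. In one direction, a CMV promoter expresses a transcript that begins with an annotated iron response element in the 5′ leader, followed by an N-terminally 3xFLAG-tagged superfolder GFP open reading frame, then an EMCV IRES directing translation of NanoLuc fused to the hCL1 and PEST degrons, ending at an SV40 polyadenylation signal. According to the record, the RNAi target site lies within a "tunable ORF". The IRE is plausibly the element that allows translation of the upstream sfGFP ORF to be modulated, though the record does not spell this out, and the target site itself is not annotated in the feature table. Because NanoLuc is translated independently via the IRES and is destabilised by its degrons, its signal should closely track the abundance of the target-bearing mRNA. In the opposite direction, a minimal CMV promoter drives firefly luciferase with its own SV40 poly(A) signal, providing a co-expressed normalisation control from the same plasmid. The short "large T antigen" fragments annotated near each poly(A) signal are probably just part of the SV40 terminator regions. The "version A" label implies sibling variants, but how they differ is not stated.
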