Addgene plasmid #220464: pSliceRep_A_miR-7
Purpose: Dual luciferase reporter for RNAi, with target site within a tunable ORF (version A)
Depositing lab: David Bartel. Depositing organization: Whitehead Institute for Biomedical Research. Publication: The guide-RNA sequence dictates the slicing kinetics and conformational dynamics of the Argonaute silencing complex. Wang PY, Bartel DP. Mol Cell. 2024 Jul 10:S1097-2765(24)00533-1. doi: 10.1016/j.molcel.2024.06.026. PubMed 39025072.
Backbone
  Vector backbone: pBI-CMV1
  Backbone manufacturer: Clontech
  Total vector size (bp): 6913
  Modifications to backbone: Added FLuc and IRES-NanoLuc-PEST degron
  Vector type: Mammalian Expression
Growth in bacteria
  Bacterial resistance: Ampicillin, 100 μg/mL
  Growth temperature: 37°C
  Growth strain: DH5alpha
  Copy number: High Copy
Gene/Insert
  Gene/Insert name: Superfolder GFP
  Species: Synthetic
  Insert size (bp): 801
  Promoter: Minimal CMV
  Tag / fusion protein: 3xFLAG (N terminal on insert)
  Cloning method: Gibson Cloning
  Sequencing primers: 5′ GTTTGACTCACGGGGATTTCC
Terms and licenses: Academic/Nonprofit Terms; Industry Terms: Not Available to Industry
Depositor comments: Please visit https://doi.org/10.1101/2023.10.15.562437 for bioRxiv preprint.
How to cite: pSliceRep_A_miR-7 was a gift from David Bartel (Addgene plasmid # 220464 ; http://n2t.net/addgene:220464 ; RRID:Addgene_220464)
